>Addgene plasmid #157110 | pD649-HAsp-TREML4-COMP5AP-AviTag-9xHis | depositor full sequence | sequence record 303329 | Full Sequence
TTTCAATATTATTGAAGCATTTATCAGGGTTATTGTCTCATGAGCGGATACATATTTGAATGTATTTAGA
AAAATAAACAAATAGGGGTCAGTGTTACAACCAATTAACCAATTCTGAACATTATCGCGAGCCCATTTAT
ACCTGAATATGGCTCATAACACCCCTTGCTCATGACCAAAATCCCTTAACGTGAGTTACGCGCGCGTCGT
TCCACTGAGCGTCAGACCCCGTAGAAAAGATCAAAGGATCTTCTTGAGATCCTTTTTTTCTGCGCGTAAT
CTGCTGCTTGCAAACAAAAAAACCACCGCTACCAGCGGTGGTTTGTTTGCCGGATCAAGAGCTACCAACT
CTTTTTCCGAAGGTAACTGGCTTCAGCAGAGCGCAGATACCAAATACTGTTCTTCTAGTGTAGCCGTAGT
TAGCCCACCACTTCAAGAACTCTGTAGCACCGCCTACATACCTCGCTCTGCTAATCCTGTTACCAGTGGC
TGCTGCCAGTGGCGATAAGTCGTGTCTTACCGGGTTGGACTCAAGACGATAGTTACCGGATAAGGCGCAG
CGGTCGGGCTGAACGGGGGGTTCGTGCACACAGCCCAGCTTGGAGCGAACGACCTACACCGAACTGAGAT
ACCTACAGCGTGAGCTATGAGAAAGCGCCACGCTTCCCGAAGGGAGAAAGGCGGACAGGTATCCGGTAAG
CGGCAGGGTCGGAACAGGAGAGCGCACGAGGGAGCTTCCAGGGGGAAACGCCTGGTATCTTTATAGTCCT
GTCGGGTTTCGCCACCTCTGACTTGAGCGTCGATTTTTGTGATGCTCGTCAGGGGGGCGGAGCCTATGGA
AAAACGCCAGCAACGCGGCCTTTTTACGGTTCCTGGCCTTTTGCTGGCCTTTTGCTCACATGTTCTTTCC
TGCGTTATCCCCTGATTCTGTGGATAACCGTATTACCGCCTTTGAGTGAGCTGATACCGCTCGCCGCAGC
CGAACGACCGAGCGCAGCGAGTCAGTGAGCGAGGAAGCGGAAGGCGAGAGTAGGGAACTGCCAGGCATCA
AACTAAGCAGAAGGCCCCTGACGGATGGCCTTTTTGCGTTTCTACAAACTCTTTCTGTGTTGTAAAACGA
CGGCCAGTCTTAAGCTCGGGCCCCCTGGGCGGTTCTGATAACGAGTAATCGTTAATCCGCAAATAACGTA
AAAACCCGCTTCGGCGGGTTTTTTTATGGGGGGAGTTTAGGGAAAGAGCATTTGTCAGAATATTTAAGGG
CGCCTGTCACTTTGCTTGATATATGAGAATTATTTAACCTTATAAATGAGAAAAAAGCAACGCACTTTAA
ATAAGATACGTTGCTTTTTCGATTGATGAACACCTATAATTAAACTATTCATCTATTATTTATGATTTTT
TGTATATACAATATTTCTAGTTTGTTAAAGAGAATTAAGAAAATAAATCTCGAAAATAATAAAGGGAAAA
TCAGTTTTTGATATCAAAATTATACATGTCAACGATAATACAAAATATAATACAAACTATAAGATGTTAT
CAGTATTTATTATCATTTAGAATAAATTTTGTGTCGCCCTTAATTGTGAGCGGATAACAATTACGAGCTT
CATGCACAGTGGCGTTGACTCAATATTGGCCATTAGCCATATTATTCATTGGTTATATAGCATAAATCAA
TATTGGCTATTGGCCATTGCATACGTTGTATCTATATCATAATATGTACATTTATATTGGCTCATGTCCA
ATATGACCGCCATGTTGGCATTGATTATTGACTAGTTATTAATAGTAATCAATTACGGGGTCATTAGTTC
ATAGCCCATATATGGAGTTCCGCGTTACATAACTTACGGTAAATGGCCCGCCTGGCTGACCGCCCAACGA
CCCCCGCCCATTGACGTCAATAATGACGTATGTTCCCATAGTAACGCCAATAGGGACTTTCCATTGACGT
CAATGGGTGGAGTATTTACGGTAAACTGCCCACTTGGCAGTACATCAAGTGTATCATATGCCAAGTACGC
CCCCTATTGACGTCAATGACGGTAAATGGCCCGCCTGGCATTATGCCCAGTACATGACCTTATGGGACTT
TCCTACTTGGCAGTACATCTACGTATTAGTCATCGCTATTACCATGGTGATGCGGTTTTGGCAGTACATC
AATGGGCGTGGATAGCGGTTTGACTCACGGGGATTTCCAAGTCTCCACCCCATTGACGTCAATGGGAGTT
TGTTTTGGCACCAAAATCAACGGGACTTTCCAAAATGTCGTAACAACTCCGCCCCATTGACGCAAATGGG
CGGTAGGCGTGTACGGTGGGAGGTCTATATAAGCAGAGCTCGTTTAGTGAACCGTCAGATCGCCTGGAGA
CGCCATCCACGCTGTTTTGACCTCCATAGAAGACACCGGGACCGATCCAGCCTCCGCGGCCGGGAACGGT
GCATTGGAACGCGGATTCCCCGTGCCAAGAGTGACGTAAGTACCGCCTATAGAGTCTATAGGCCCACCCC
CTTGGCTTCGTTAGAACGCGGCTACAATTAATACATAACCTTATGTATCATACACATACGATTTAGGTGA
CACTATAGAATAACATCCACTTTGCCTTTCTCTCCACAGGTGTCCACTCCCAGGTCCAACTGCACCTCGG
TTCTATCGAAAACGCGCCTGCTAGCGCCACCATGAAGACCATCATTGCCCTGAGCTACATCTTCTGCCTG
GTGTTCGCTGCGGCCGCCGAAGAACTGCACAAACATCCTGGACAGACCCTGCTGCTGCAGTGCCAGTATT
CTCCCAAGAGAGGCCCCTACCAGCCTAAGAGCTGGTGTCAGCAGACAAGCCCTAGCAGATGTACCCTGCT
CGTGACCAGCTCTAAGCCTTGGACAGCCGTGCAGAAGTCCCACTACACCATCTGGGATAAGCCCAACGCC
GGCTTCTTCAACATCACCATGATCCAGCTGACCCAGAACGACAGCGGCTTCTATTGGTGCGGCATCTACA
ACGCCAGCGAGAACATCATCACCGTGCTGCGGAATATCAGCCTGGTGGTGTCCCCTGCTCCTACCACCTC
TCCTATGTGGACACTGCCTTGGCTGCCTACCAGCACAGTGCTGATTACAAGCCCTGAGGGCACAAGCGGA
CACCCCAGCATCAATGGCAGCGAGACAAGAAAAAGCAGAGCCCCTGCCTGCCTCGGCTCTGGCGCGCCGG
AAGATCAAGTTGATCCAAGATTGATTGATGGCAAGGGCGGATCTCTGGAGGTGCTGTTCCAGGGACCAGG
CGGAAGCGGCAATCCCGGCGGCGATCTGGCCCCCCAGATGCTGCGCGAGCTGCAGGAGACCAATGCCGCC
CTGCAGGACGTGCGCGAGCTGCTGCGCCACCGCGTGAAGGAGATCACCTTCCTGAAGAACACCGTGATGG
AGTGCGACGCCTGCGGTATGCAGCCCTCTAGAGGCTCCGGCTCCATCATCCCAGTTGAGGAGGAGAACCC
GGACTTCTGGAACCGCGAGGCAGCCGAGGCCCTGGGTGCCGCCAAGAAGCTGCAGCCTGCACAGACAGCC
GCCAAGAACCTCATCATCTTCCTGGGCGATGGGATGGGGGTGTCTACGGTGACAGCTGCCAGGATCCTAA
AAGGGCAGAAGAAGGACAAACTGGGGCCTGAGATACCCCTGGCCATGGACCGCTTCCCATATGTGGCTCT
GTCCAAGACATACAATGTAGACAAACATGTGCCAGACAGTGGAGCCACAGCCACGGCCTACCTGTGCGGG
GTCAAGGGCAACTTCCAGACCATTGGCTTGAGTGCAGCCGCCCGCTTTAACCAGTGCAACACGACACGCG
GCAACGAGGTCATCTCCGTGATGAATCGGGCCAAGAAAGCAGGGAAGTCAGTGGGAGTGGTAACCACCAC
ACGAGTGCAGCACGCCTCGCCAGCCGGCACCTACGCCCACACGGTGAACCGCAACTGGTACTCGGACGCC
GACGTGCCTGCCTCGGCCCGCCAGGAGGGGTGCCAGGACATCGCTACGCAGCTCATCTCCAACATGGACA
TTGACGTGATCCTAGGTGGAGGCCGAAAGTACATGTTTCGCATGGGAACCCCAGACCCTGAGTACCCAGA
TGACTACAGCCAAGGTGGGACCAGGCTGGACGGGAAGAATCTGGTGCAGGAATGGCTGGCGAAGCGCCAG
GGTGCCCGGTATGTGTGGAACCGCACTGAGCTCATGCAGGCTTCCCTGGACCCGTCTGTGACCCATCTCA
TGGGTCTCTTTGAGCCTGGAGACATGAAATACGAGATCCACCGAGACTCCACACTGGACCCCTCCCTGAT
GGAGATGACAGAGGCTGCCCTGCGCCTGCTGAGCAGGAACCCCCGCGGCTTCTTCCTCTTCGTGGAGGGT
GGTCGCATCGACCATGGTCATCATGAAAGCAGGGCTTACCGGGCACTGACTGAGACGATCATGTTCGACG
ACGCCATTGAGAGGGCGGGCCAGCTCACCAGCGAGGAGGACACGCTGAGCCTCGTCACTGCCGACCACTC
CCACGTCTTCTCCTTCGGAGGCTACCCCCTGCGAGGGAGCTCCATCTTCGGGCTGGCCCCTGGCAAGGCC
CGGGACAGGAAGGCCTACACGGTCCTCCTATACGGAAACGGTCCAGGCTATGTGCTCAAGGACGGCGCCC
GGCCGGATGTTACCGAGAGCGAGAGCGGGAGCCCCGAGTATCGGCAGCAGTCAGCAGTGCCCCTGGACGA
AGAGACCCACGCAGGCGAGGACGTGGCGGTGTTCGCGCGCGGCCCGCAGGCGCACCTGGTTCACGGCGTG
CAGGAGCAGACCTTCATAGCGCACGTCATGGCCTTCGCCGCCTGCCTGGAGCCCTACACCGCCTGCGACC
TGGCGCCCCCCGCCGGCACCACCGACGCCGCGCACCCGGGTGGCGGAGGACTGAACGACATCTTCGAGGC
TCAGAAAATCGAATGGCACGAACATCACCATCACCATCACCATCACCATTAAGGCCGGCCTGTAGTCACT
GGCACAACGCGTTACCCGGTAAGCCAATCGGGTATACACGGTCGTCATACTGCAGACAGGGTTCTTCTAC
TTTGCAAGATAGTCTTGAGTAGTAAAATAAATAGATAGAGAAAATCAGCCTCGACTGTGCCTTCTAGTTG
CCAGCCATCTGTTGTTTGCCCCTCCCCCGTGCCTTCCTTGACCCTGGAAGGTGCCACTCCCACTGTCCTT
TCCTAATAAAATGAGGAAATTGCATCACAACACTCAACCCTATCTCGGTCTATTCTTTTGATTTATAAGG
GATTTTGCCGATTTCGGCCTATTGGTTAAAAAATGAGCTGATTTAACAAAAATTTAACGCGAATTAATTC
TGTGGAATGTGTGTCAGTTAGGGTGTGGAAAGTCCCCAGGCTCCCCAGCAGGCAGAAGTATGCAAAGCAT
GCATCTCAATTAGTCAGCAACCAGGTGTGGAAAGTCCCCAGGCTCCCCAGCAGGCAGAAGTATGCAAAGC
ATGCATCTCAATTAGTCAGCAACCATAGTCCCGCCCCTAACTCCGCCCATCCCGCCCCTAACTCCGCCCA
GTTCCGCCCATTCTCCGCCCCATGGCTGACTAATTTTTTTTATTTATGCAGAGGCCGAGGCCGCCTCTGC
CTCTGAGCTATTCCAGAAGTAGTGAGGAGGCTTTTTTGGAGGCCTAGGCTTTTGCAAAAAGCTCCCGGGA
GCTTGTATATCCATTTTCGGATCTGATCAGCACGTGTTGACAATTAATCATCGGCATAGTATATCGGCAT
AGTATAATACGACAAGGTGAGGAACTAAACCATGACCGAGTACAAGCCCACGGTGCGCCTCGCCACCCGC
GACGACGTCCCCAGGGCCGTACGCACCCTCGCCGCCGCGTTCGCCGACTACCCCGCCACGCGCCACACCG
TCGATCCGGACCGCCACATCGAGCGGGTCACCGAGCTGCAAGAACTCTTCCTCACGCGCGTCGGGCTCGA
CATCGGCAAGGTGTGGGTCGCGGACGACGGCGCCGCGGTGGCGGTCTGGACCACGCCGGAGAGCGTCGAA
GCGGGGGCGGTGTTCGCCGAGATCGGCCCGCGCATGGCCGAGTTGAGCGGTTCCCGGCTGGCCGCGCAGC
AACAGATGGAAGGCCTCCTGGCGCCGCACCGGCCCAAGGAGCCCGCGTGGTTCCTGGCCACCGTCGGCGT
CTCGCCCGACCACCAGGGCAAGGGTCTGGGCAGCGCCGTCGTGCTCCCCGGAGTGGAGGCGGCCGAGCGC
GCCGGGGTGCCCGCCTTCCTGGAGACATCCGCGCCCCGCAACCTCCCCTTCTACGAGCGGCTCGGCTTCA
CCGTCACCGCCGACGTCGAGGTGCCCGAAGGACCGCGCACCTGGTGCATGACCCGCAAGCCCGGTGCCTG
ACACGTGCTACGAGATTTCGATTCCACCGCCGCCTTCTATGAAAGGTTGGGCTTCGGAATCGTTTTCCGG
GACGCCGGCTGGATGATCCTCCAGCGCGGGGATCTCATGCTGGAGTTCTTCGCCCACCCCAACTTGTTTA
TTGCAGCTTATAATGGTTACAAATAAAGCAATAGCATCACAAATTTCACAAATAAAGCATTTTTTTCACT
GCATTCTAGTTGTGGTTTGTCCAAACTCATCAATGTATCTTATCATGTCTGTATACCGTCGACCTCTAGC
TAGAGCTTGGCGTAATCATGGTCATTACCAATGCTTAATCAGTGAGGCACCTATCTCAGCGATCTGTCTA
TTTCGTTCATCCATAGTTGCCTGACTCCCCGTCGTGTAGATAACTACGATACGGGAGGGCTTACCATCTG
GCCCCAGCGCTGCGATGATACCGCGAGAACCACGCTCACCGGCTCCGGATTTATCAGCAATAAACCAGCC
AGCCGGAAGGGCCGAGCGCAGAAGTGGTCCTGCAACTTTATCCGCCTCCATCCAGTCTATTAATTGTTGC
CGGGAAGCTAGAGTAAGTAGTTCGCCAGTTAATAGTTTGCGCAACGTTGTTGCCATCGCTACAGGCATCG
TGGTGTCACGCTCGTCGTTTGGTATGGCTTCATTCAGCTCCGGTTCCCAACGATCAAGGCGAGTTACATG
ATCCCCCATGTTGTGCAAAAAAGCGGTTAGCTCCTTCGGTCCTCCGATCGTTGTCAGAAGTAAGTTGGCC
GCAGTGTTATCACTCATGGTTATGGCAGCACTGCATAATTCTCTTACTGTCATGCCATCCGTAAGATGCT
TTTCTGTGACTGGTGAGTACTCAACCAAGTCATTCTGAGAATAGTGTATGCGGCGACCGAGTTGCTCTTG
CCCGGCGTCAATACGGGATAATACCGCGCCACATAGCAGAACTTTAAAAGTGCTCATCATTGGAAAACGT
TCTTCGGGGCGAAAACTCTCAAGGATCTTACCGCTGTTGAGATCCAGTTCGATGTAACCCACTCGTGCAC
CCAACTGATCTTCAGCATCTTTTACTTTCACCAGCGTTTCTGGGTGAGCAAAAACAGGAAGGCAAAATGC
CGCAAAAAAGGGAATAAGGGCGACACGGAAATGTTGAATACTCATATTCTTCCTT
Features (pLannotate 1.2.2; 24 found; start..end, strand, type, name):
    119..143     -  CDS            KanR (fragment): aminoglycoside phosphotransferase; aph(3')-Ia; confers resistance to kanamycin
    254..842     +  rep_origin     ori: high-copy-number ColE1/pMB1/pBR322/pUC origin of replication
   1067..1084    +  terminator     rrnB T2 terminator (fragment): transcription terminator T2 from the E. coli rrnB gene
   1109..1128    -  CDS            lacZα (fragment): LacZα fragment of β-galactosidase; lacZ fragment
   1584..1600    +  protein_bind   lac operator: The lac repressor binds to the lac operator to inhibit transcription in E. coli. This inhibition can be relieved by adding lactose or isopropyl-β-D-thiogalactopyranoside (IPTG). lac repressor encoded by lacI
   1843..2146    +  enhancer       CMV enhancer: human cytomegalovirus immediate early enhancer
   2147..2350    +  promoter       CMV promoter: human cytomegalovirus (CMV) immediate early promoter
   2486..2529    +  intron         CMV intron (fragment): modified intron A from human cytomegalovirus
   2581..2599    +  promoter       SP6 promoter: promoter for bacteriophage SP6 RNA polymerase
   2603..2640    +  CDS            IgH signal sequence (fragment): signal sequence from the mouse immunoglobulin heavy chain variable region
   2740..3219    +  CDS            TREML4 (fragment): TRML4_HUMAN - Also known as TLT4. Experimental evidence at transcript level: Swiss-Prot protein existence level 2. Positively regulates Toll-like receptor TLR7 signaling in macrophages. From Homo sapiens (Human).
   3307..3486    +  CDS            Comp (fragment): COMP_RAT - Experimental evidence at protein level: Swiss-Prot protein existence level 1. May play a role in the structural integrity of cartilage via its interaction with other extracellular matrix proteins such as the collagens and fibronectin. Can mediate the interaction of chondrocytes with the cartilage extracellular matrix through interaction with cell surface integrin receptors. Could play a role in the pathogenesis of osteoarthritis. Potent suppressor of apoptosis in both primary chondrocytes and transformed cells. Suppresses apoptosis by blocking the activation of caspase-3 and by indu
   3474..4926    +  CDS            SEAP (fragment): secreted alkaline phosphatase from human placenta The natural enzyme has a C-terminal transmembrane sequence that is replaced by a GPI anchor.
   4951..4992    +  CDS            AviTag™ (fragment): peptide tag that allows for enzymatic biotinylation
   4996..5019    +  CDS            8xHis: 8xHis affinity tag
   5165..5276    +  polyA_signal   bGH poly(A) signal: bovine growth hormone polyadenylation signal
   5277..5385    +  rep_origin     f1 ori (fragment): f1 bacteriophage origin of replication; arrow indicates direction of (+) strand synthesis
   5399..5728    +  promoter       SV40 promoter: SV40 enhancer and early promoter
   5776..5823    +  promoter       EM7 promoter: synthetic bacterial promoter&nbsp
   5842..6441    +  CDS            PuroR (fragment): puromycin N-acetyltransferase; pac from Streptomyces; confers resistance to puromycin
   6451..6576    +  CDS            ble (fragment): BLE_KLEPN - Experimental evidence at protein level: Swiss-Prot protein existence level 1. Binding protein with a strong affinity to the bleomycin family of antibiotics. Binds to CL990; an antimitotic-antibiotic compound. From Klebsiella pneumoniae.
   6571..6692    +  polyA_signal   SV40 poly(A) signal: SV40 polyadenylation signal
   6745..7605    -  CDS            AmpR: β-lactamase; bla; confers resistance to ampicillin, carbenicillin, and related antibiotics
   7608..89      -  promoter       AmpR promoter (fragment) (across the origin): bla
