[The description below was written by a language model from this plasmid's Addgene catalogue record and pLannotate feature annotations shown in this document.]
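Description:
pD649-HAsp-TREML4-COMP5AP-AviTag-9xHis is a 7.6 kb mammalian expression plasmid built on the pD649 backbone for producing a secreted, multimerised form of human TREML4 (TLT-4), an immunoglobulin superfamily member. It is propagated in E. coli as a high-copy plasmid through a ColE1/pUC-type origin and selected with ampicillin via the bla gene. The annotation also picks up short remnants of KanR, lacZα and f1 ori, which appear to be non-functional fragments. An SV40 early promoter/EM7 promoter cassette driving a puromycin N-acetyltransferase coding sequence, followed by an SV40 polyadenylation signal, is present and would allow puromycin selection in mammalian cells.

The expression unit uses the CMV immediate-early enhancer and promoter with a fragment of CMV intron A, followed by an SP6 promoter that can serve for in vitro transcription or as a sequencing primer site. The open reading frame begins with a signal peptide; the plasmid name indicates an HA signal peptide, whereas the automated annotation matches this region only partially to an IgH leader. The TREML4 insert of about 460 bp, placed between retained NotI and AscI sites, is presumably the extracellular portion given the secreted design. It is fused at its C terminus to the coiled-coil pentamerisation domain of rat cartilage oligomeric matrix protein, human placental alkaline phosphatase, an AviTag for enzymatic biotinylation and a polyhistidine tag, and the unit ends at a bGH polyadenylation signal. The pentameric alkaline phosphatase fusion raises binding avidity and gives an enzymatic readout, suiting it to use as a soluble reagent in extracellular protein interaction screens of the human IgSF cell-surface interactome. The depositor notes that some plasmids in this collection may carry an IS4-like transposase insertion upstream of the CMV promoter.
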