Addgene plasmid #157110: pD649-HAsp-TREML4-COMP5AP-AviTag-9xHis
Purpose: Mammalian expression of secreted protein fused to COMP5AP-AviTag-9xHis.
Depositing lab: Chris Garcia. Depositing organization: Stanford University. Publication: A Human IgSF Cell-Surface Interactome Reveals a Complex Network of Protein-Protein Interactions. Wojtowicz WM, Vielmetter J, Fernandes RA, Siepe DH, Eastman CL, Chisholm GB, Cox S, Klock H, Anderson PW, Rue SM, Miller JJ, Glaser SM, Bragstad ML, Vance J, Lam AW, Lesley SA, Zinn K, Garcia KC. Cell. 2020 Aug 20;182(4):1027-1043.e17. doi: 10.1016/j.cell.2020.07.025. PubMed 32822567.
Backbone
  Vector backbone: pD649
  Backbone size w/o insert (bp): 7153
  Vector type: Mammalian Expression
Growth in bacteria
  Bacterial resistance: Ampicillin, 100 μg/mL
  Growth temperature: 37°C
  Growth strain: DH5alpha
  Copy number: High Copy
Gene/Insert
  Gene/Insert name: TREML4 (alt name: TRML4)
  Species: H. sapiens (human)
  Insert size (bp): 462
  Entrez Gene: TREML4 (a.k.a. UNQ9425/PRO34675, TLT-4, TLT4)
  Promoter: CMV/SP6
  Tag / fusion protein: COMP5AP-AviTag-9xHis (C terminal on backbone)
  Cloning method: Restriction Enzyme; 5′ cloning site GCGGCCGC (not destroyed); 3′ cloning site GGCGCGCC (not destroyed)
  Sequencing primers: 5′ ATTTAGGTGACACTATAG; 3′ CGTCGCACTCCATCACGGTG
Resource information
  A portion of this plasmid was derived from a plasmid made by: synthesis by ThermoFisher
Terms and licenses: Academic/Nonprofit Terms; Industry Terms: Not Available to Industry
Depositor comments: Some plasmids in this collection may have an IS4-like element ISVsa5 family transposase upstream of the CMV promoter.
How to cite: pD649-HAsp-TREML4-COMP5AP-AviTag-9xHis was a gift from Chris Garcia (Addgene plasmid # 157110 ; http://n2t.net/addgene:157110 ; RRID:Addgene_157110)
