>Addgene plasmid #157110 | pD649-HAsp-TREML4-COMP5AP-AviTag-9xHis | depositor partial sequence | sequence record 303330 | insert (secreted protein)
GAAGAACTGCACAAACATCCTGGACAGACCCTGCTGCTGCAGTGCCAGTATTCTCCCAAGAGAGGCCCCT
ACCAGCCTAAGAGCTGGTGTCAGCAGACAAGCCCTAGCAGATGTACCCTGCTCGTGACCAGCTCTAAGCC
TTGGACAGCCGTGCAGAAGTCCCACTACACCATCTGGGATAAGCCCAACGCCGGCTTCTTCAACATCACC
ATGATCCAGCTGACCCAGAACGACAGCGGCTTCTATTGGTGCGGCATCTACAACGCCAGCGAGAACATCA
TCACCGTGCTGCGGAATATCAGCCTGGTGGTGTCCCCTGCTCCTACCACCTCTCCTATGTGGACACTGCC
TTGGCTGCCTACCAGCACAGTGCTGATTACAAGCCCTGAGGGCACAAGCGGACACCCCAGCATCAATGGC
AGCGAGACAAGAAAAAGCAGAGCCCCTGCCTGCCTCGGCTCT
